Addgene plasmid #204139: pET30b jGCaMP8f F366H
Purpose: Production of recombinant calcium sensor jGCaMP8f F366H high dynamic range variant in E.coli
Depositing lab: Katalin Torok. Depositing organization: City, University of London. Publication: Development and characterization of novel jGCaMP8f calcium sensor variants with improved kinetics and fluorescence response range. Tran O, Hughes HJ, Carter T, Torok K. Front Cell Neurosci. 2023 May 18;17:1155406. doi: 10.3389/fncel.2023.1155406. eCollection 2023. PubMed 37275778.
Backbone
  Vector backbone: pET30b
  Backbone size w/o insert (bp): 5421
  Total vector size (bp): 6517
  Vector type: Bacterial Expression
Growth in bacteria
  Bacterial resistance: Kanamycin, 50 μg/mL
  Growth temperature: 37°C
  Growth strain: DH5alpha
  Copy number: Low Copy
Gene/Insert
  Gene/Insert name: jGCaMP8f F366H
  Species: R. norvegicus (rat), G. gallus (chicken), Synthetic; A. victoria (jellyfish)
  Insert size (bp): 1269
  Mutation: Phenylalanine 366 changed to histidine
  Promoter: T7
  Tag / fusion protein: N-terminal His tag (N terminal on insert)
  Cloning method: Restriction Enzyme; 5′ cloning site NdeI (not destroyed); 3′ cloning site NotI (not destroyed)
  Sequencing primers: 5′ T7; 3′ T7 Term
Terms and licenses: Academic/Nonprofit Terms; Industry Terms: Not Available to Industry
How to cite: pET30b jGCaMP8f F366H was a gift from Katalin Torok (Addgene plasmid # 204139 ; http://n2t.net/addgene:204139 ; RRID:Addgene_204139)
