[The description below was written by a language model from this plasmid's Addgene catalogue record and pLannotate feature annotations shown in this document.]
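Description:
pET30b jGCaMP8f F366H is a bacterial expression plasmid built on the pET30b backbone for producing a recombinant genetically encoded calcium indicator in E. coli. It is selected with kanamycin through an aph(3')-Ia (KanR) gene and replicates from a ColE1/pBR322-type origin. The accompanying rop gene and bom region fit the low-copy designation in the record. An f1 origin is also present, which allows single-stranded DNA production. The short RSF ori, tetracycline-resistance and AmpR promoter fragments found by the automated annotation appear to be backbone remnants or partial homology matches rather than functional elements.

The insert, cloned between NdeI and NotI, encodes jGCaMP8f carrying a phenylalanine-to-histidine substitution at position 366, described as a high dynamic range variant. GCaMP-type sensors fuse a circularly permuted GFP to calmodulin and a calmodulin-binding peptide, consistent with the mixed jellyfish, rat, chicken and synthetic origin listed. The annotation tool labels the coding region as a GCaMP6s fragment because of sequence similarity. Expression is driven by a T7 promoter with an adjacent lac operator and the T7 gene 10 ribosome binding site, and ends at the T7 terminator. The plasmid-borne lacI gene supplies repressor, so transcription is IPTG-inducible in hosts that provide T7 RNA polymerase.

The catalogue lists an N-terminal His tag on the insert for affinity purification. The feature table marks only a His-tag sequence downstream of the sensor coding region, which probably derives from the vector, and the record does not say whether it is translated. The purified protein is intended for in vitro characterisation of the sensor, such as its kinetics and fluorescence response range.
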