Features (pLannotate 1.2.2; 20 found; start..end, strand, type, name):
     48..181     +  rep_origin     RSF ori (fragment): Plasmids containing the RSF 1030 origin of replication can be propagated in E. coli cells that contain additional plasmids with compatible origins.
    186..325     -  misc_feature   bom: basis of mobility region from pBR322
    427..618     -  CDS            rop: Rop protein, which maintains plasmids at low copy number; rop
    635..1015    +  CDS            YPB1_ECOLX: Protein predicted: Swiss-Prot protein existence level 4. From Escherichia coli.
   1087..1378    -  CDS            TcR (fragment): tetracycline efflux protein; tet; confers resistance to tetracycline
   1393..1414    -  protein_bind   CAP binding site: CAP binding activates transcription in the presence of cAMP. E. coli catabolite activator protein
   1427..2509    -  CDS            lacI: lac repressor; lacI; The lac repressor binds to the lac operator to inhibit transcription in E. coli. This inhibition can be relieved by adding lactose or isopropyl-β-D-thiogalactopyranoside (IPTG).
   2510..2587    -  promoter       lacI promoter: lacI
   2595..2874    -  CDS            TcR (fragment): tetracycline efflux protein; tet; confers resistance to tetracycline
   2900..2918    +  promoter       T7 promoter: promoter for bacteriophage T7 RNA polymerase
   2919..2943    +  protein_bind   lac operator: The lac repressor binds to the lac operator to inhibit transcription in E. coli. This inhibition can be relieved by adding lactose or isopropyl-β-D-thiogalactopyranoside (IPTG). lac repressor encoded by lacI
   2958..2980    +  RBS            RBS: efficient ribosome binding site from bacteriophage T7 gene 10 (Olins and Rangwala, 1989)
   3084..4256    +  CDS            GCaMP6s (fragment): improved fluorescent protein-based calcium sensor (Chen et al., 2013)
   4273..4290    +  CDS            9xHis (fragment): 9xHis affinity tag
   4300..4349    +  CDS            SET1 (fragment): solubility-enhancement tag derived from T7 phage gene 10B
   4357..4404    +  terminator     T7 terminator: transcription terminator for bacteriophage T7 RNA polymerase
   4441..4869    +  rep_origin     f1 ori (sequence partly withheld): f1 bacteriophage origin of replication; arrow indicates direction of (+) strand synthesis
   4922..4979    +  promoter       AmpR promoter (fragment): bla
   4988..5803    -  CDS            KanR: aminoglycoside phosphotransferase; aph(3')-Ia; confers resistance to kanamycin in bacteria or G418 (Geneticin®) in eukaryotes
   5925..6513    +  rep_origin     ori: high-copy-number ColE1/pMB1/pBR322/pUC origin of replication
>Addgene plasmid #204139 | pET30b jGCaMP8f F366H | addgene full sequence | sequence record 416764 | Addgene NGS Result
AACGCCAGCAACGCGGCCTTTTTACGGTTCCTGGCCTTTTGCTGGCCTTTTGCTCACATGTTCTTTCCTG
CGTTATCCCCTGATTCTGTGGATAACCGTATTACCGCCTTTGAGTGAGCTGATACCGCTCGCCGCAGCCG
AACGACCGAGCGCAGCGAGTCAGTGAGCGAGGAAGCGGAAGAGCGCCTGATGCGGTATTTTCTCCTTACG
CATCTGTGCGGTATTTCACACCGCAATGGTGCACTCTCAGTACAATCTGCTCTGATGCCGCATAGTTAAG
CCAGTATACACTCCGCTATCGCTACGTGACTGGGTCATGGCTGCGCCCCGACACCCGCCAACACCCGCTG
ACGCGCCCTGACGGGCTTGTCTGCTCCCGGCATCCGCTTACAGACAAGCTGTGACCGTCTCCGGGAGCTG
CATGTGTCAGAGGTTTTCACCGTCATCACCGAAACGCGCGAGGCAGCTGCGGTAAAGCTCATCAGCGTGG
TCGTGAAGCGATTCACAGATGTCTGCCTGTTCATCCGCGTCCAGCTCGTTGAGTTTCTCCAGAAGCGTTA
ATGTCTGGCTTCTGATAAAGCGGGCCATGTTAAGGGCGGTTTTTTCCTGTTTGGTCACTGATGCCTCCGT
GTAAGGGGGATTTCTGTTCATGGGGGTAATGATACCGATGAAACGAGAGAGGATGCTCACGATACGGGTT
ACTGATGATGAACATGCCCGGTTACTGGAACGTTGTGAGGGTAAACAACTGGCGGTATGGATGCGGCGGG
ACCAGAGAAAAATCACTCAGGGTCAATGCCAGCGCTTCGTTAATACAGATGTAGGTGTTCCACAGGGTAG
CCAGCAGCATCCTGCGATGCAGATCCGGAACATAATGGTGCAGGGCGCTGACTTCCGCGTTTCCAGACTT
TACGAAACACGGAAACCGAAGACCATTCATGTTGTTGCTCAGGTCGCAGACGTTTTGCAGCAGCAGTCGC
TTCACGTTCGCTCGCGTATCGGTGATTCATTCTGCTAACCAGTAAGGCAACCCCGCCAGCCTAGCCGGGT
CCTCAACGACAGGAGCACGATCATGCGCACCCGTGGGGCCGCCATGCCGGCGATAATGGCCTGCTTCTCG
CCGAAACGTTTGGTGGCGGGACCAGTGACGAAGGCTTGAGCGAGGGCGTGCAAGATTCCGAATACCGCAA
GCGACAGGCCGATCATCGTCGCGCTCCAGCGAAAGCGGTCCTCGCCGAAAATGACCCAGAGCGCTGCCGG
CACCTGTCCTACGAGTTGCATGATAAAGAAGACAGTCATAAGTGCGGCGACGATAGTCATGCCCCGCGCC
CACCGGAAGGAGCTGACTGGGTTGAAGGCTCTCAAGGGCATCGGTCGAGATCCCGGTGCCTAATGAGTGA
GCTAACTTACATTAATTGCGTTGCGCTCACTGCCCGCTTTCCAGTCGGGAAACCTGTCGTGCCAGCTGCA
TTAATGAATCGGCCAACGCGCGGGGAGAGGCGGTTTGCGTATTGGGCGCCAGGGTGGTTTTTCTTTTCAC
CAGTGAGACGGGCAACAGCTGATTGCCCTTCACCGCCTGGCCCTGAGAGAGTTGCAGCAAGCGGTCCACG
CTGGTTTGCCCCAGCAGGCGAAAATCCTGTTTGATGGTGGTTAACGGCGGGATATAACATGAGCTGTCTT
CGGTATCGTCGTATCCCACTACCGAGATGTCCGCACCAACGCGCAGCCCGGACTCGGTAATGGCGCGCAT
TGCGCCCAGCGCCATCTGATCGTTGGCAACCAGCATCGCAGTGGGAACGATGCCCTCATTCAGCATTTGC
ATGGTTTGTTGAAAACCGGACATGGCACTCCAGTCGCCTTCCCGTTCCGCTATCGGCTGAATTTGATTGC
GAGTGAGATATTTATGCCAGCCAGCCAGACGCAGACGCGCCGAGACAGAACTTAATGGGCCCGCTAACAG
CGCGATTTGCTGGTGACCCAATGCGACCAGATGCTCCACGCCCAGTCGCGTACCGTCTTCATGGGAGAAA
ATAATACTGTTGATGGGTGTCTGGTCAGAGACATCAAGAAATAACGCCGGAACATTAGTGCAGGCAGCTT
CCACAGCAATGGCATCCTGGTCATCCAGCGGATAGTTAATGATCAGCCCACTGACGCGTTGCGCGAGAAG
ATTGTGCACCGCCGCTTTACAGGCTTCGACGCCGCTTCGTTCTACCATCGACACCACCACGCTGGCACCC
AGTTGATCGGCGCGAGATTTAATCGCCGCGACAATTTGCGACGGCGCGTGCAGGGCCAGACTGGAGGTGG
CAACGCCAATCAGCAACGACTGTTTGCCCGCCAGTTGTTGTGCCACGCGGTTGGGAATGTAATTCAGCTC
CGCCATCGCCGCTTCCACTTTTTCCCGCGTTTTCGCAGAAACGTGGCTGGCCTGGTTCACCACGCGGGAA
ACGGTCTGATAAGAGACACCGGCATACTCTGCGACATCGTATAACGTTACTGGTTTCACATTCACCACCC
TGAATTGACTCTCTTCCGGGCGCTATCATGCCATACCGCGAAAGGTTTTGCGCCATTCGATGGTGTCCGG
GATCTCGACGCTCTCCCTTATGCGACTCCTGCATTAGGAAGCAGCCCAGTAGTAGGTTGAGGCCGTTGAG
CACCGCCGCCGCAAGGAATGGTGCATGCAAGGAGATGGCGCCCAACAGTCCCCCGGCCACGGGGCCTGCC
ACCATACCCACGCCGAAACAAGCGCTCATGAGCCCGAAGTGGCGAGCCCGATCTTCCCCATCGGTGATGT
CGGCGATATAGGCGCCAGCAACCGCACCTGTGGCGCCGGTGATGCCGGCCACGATGCGTCCGGCGTAGAG
GATCGAGATCGATCTCGATCCCGCGAAATTAATACGACTCACTATAGGGGAATTGTGAGCGGATAACAAT
TCCCCTCTAGAAATAATTTTGTTTAACTTTAAGAAGGAGATATACATATGCATCATCACCATCATCACAC
GCGTCGCAAGAAGACCTTCAAGGAGGTGGCCACCGCCGTGAAGATCATCGCCCGCCTGATGGGCCTGAAG
ATCAACGTCTATATCAAGGCCGACAAGCAGAAGAACGGCATCAAGGCGAACTTCCACATCCGCCACAACA
TCGAGGACGGCGGCGTGCAGCTCGCCTACCACTACCAGCAGAACACCCCCATCGGCGACGGCCCCGTGCT
GCTGCCCGACAACCACTACCTGAGCGTGGAGTCCAAACTTTCGAAAGACCCCAACGAGAAGCGCGATCAC
ATGGTCCTGCTGGAGTTCGTGACCGCCGCCGGGATCACTCTCGGCATGGACGAGCTGTACAAGGGCGGTA
CCGGAGGGAGCATGGTGAGCAAGGGCGAGGAGCTGTTCACCGGGGTGGTGCCCATCCTGGTCGAGCTGGA
CGGCGACGTAAACGGCCACAAGTTCAGCGTGTCCGGCGAGGGTGAGGGCGATGCCACCTACGGCAAGCTG
ACCCTGAAGTTCATCTGCACCACCGGCAAGCTGCCCGTGCCCTGGCCCACCCTCGTGACCACCCTGACCT
ACGGCGTGCAGTGCTTCAGCCGCTACCCCGACCACATGAAGCAGCACGACTTCTTCAAGTCCGCCATGCC
CGAAGGCTACATCCAGGAGCGCACCATCTTCTTCAAGGACGACGGCAACTACAAGACCCGCGCCGAGGTG
AAGTTCGAGGGCGACACCCTGGTGAACCGCATCGAGCTGAAGGGCATCGACTTCAAGGAGGACGGCAACA
TCCTGGGGCACAAGCTGGAGTACAACCTGCCGGACCAACTGACTGAAGAGCAGATCGCAGAATTTAAAGA
GGCTTTCTCCCTATTTGACAAGGACGGGGATGGGACAATAACAACCAAGGAGCTGGGGACGGTGATGCGG
TCTCTCGGACTGAACCCCACAGAAGCAGAGCTGCAGGACATGATCAATGAAGTAGATGCCGACGGTGACG
GCACAATCGACTTCCCTGAGTTCCTGACAATGATGGCAAGAAAAATGAAATACAGGGACACGGAAGAAGA
AATTAGAGAAGCGTTCGGTGTGCATGATAAGGATGGCAATGGCTACATCAGTGCAGCAGAGCTTCGCCAC
GTGATGACAAACCTTGGAGAGAAGTTAACAGATGAAGAGGTTGATGAAATGATCAGGGAAGCAGACATCG
ATGGGGATGGTCAGGTAAACTACGAAGAGTTTGTACAAATGATGACAGCGAAGTGATGCGGCCGCACTCG
AGCACCACCACCACCACCACTGAGATCCGGCTGCTAACAAAGCCCGAAAGGAAGCTGAGTTGGCTGCTGC
CACCGCTGAGCAATAACTAGCATAACCCCTTGGGGCCTCTAAACGGGTCTTGAGGGGTTTTTTGCTGAAA
GGAGGAACTATATCCGGATTGGCGAATGGG
[124 nt withheld, positions 4441-4564]
C
[91 nt withheld, positions 4566-4656]
A
[49 nt withheld, positions 4658-4706]
CCTTTGACGTTGGAGTCCACGTTCTTT
[37 nt withheld, positions 4734-4770]
ACCCTATCTCGGTCTATTCTTTTGATTTATAAGGGATTTTGCCGATTTCGGCCTATTGGTTAAAAAATGA
GCTGATTTAACAAAAATTTAACGCGAATTTTAACAAAATATTAACGCTTACAATTTAGGTGGCACTTTTC
GGGGAAATGTGCGCGGAACCCCTATTTGTTTATTTTTCTAAATACATTCAAATATGTATCCGCTCATGAA
TTAATTCTTAGAAAAACTCATCGAGCATCAAATGAAACTGCAATTTATTCATATCAGGATTATCAATACC
ATATTTTTGAAAAAGCCGTTTCTGTAATGAAGGAGAAAACTCACCGAGGCAGTTCCATAGGATGGCAAGA
TCCTGGTATCGGTCTGCGATTCCGACTCGTCCAACATCAATACAACCTATTAATTTCCCCTCGTCAAAAA
TAAGGTTATCAAGTGAGAAATCACCATGAGTGACGACTGAATCCGGTGAGAATGGCAAAAGTTTATGCAT
TTCTTTCCAGACTTGTTCAACAGGCCAGCCATTACGCTCGTCATCAAAATCACTCGCATCAACCAAACCG
TTATTCATTCGTGATTGCGCCTGAGCGAGACGAAATACGCGATCGCTGTTAAAAGGACAATTACAAACAG
GAATCGAATGCAACCGGCGCAGGAACACTGCCAGCGCATCAACAATATTTTCACCTGAATCAGGATATTC
TTCTAATACCTGGAATGCTGTTTTCCCGGGGATCGCAGTGGTGAGTAACCATGCATCATCAGGAGTACGG
ATAAAATGCTTGATGGTCGGAAGAGGCATAAATTCCGTCAGCCAGTTTAGTCTGACCATCTCATCTGTAA
CATCATTGGCAACGCTACCTTTGCCATGTTTCAGAAACAACTCTGGCGCATCGGGCTTCCCATACAATCG
ATAGATTGTCGCACCTGATTGCCCGACATTATCGCGAGCCCATTTATACCCATATAAATCAGCATCCATG
TTGGAATTTAATCGCGGCCTAGAGCAAGACGTTTCCCGTTGAATATGGCTCATAACACCCCTTGTATTAC
TGTTTATGTAAGCAGACAGTTTTATTGTTCATGACCAAAATCCCTTAACGTGAGTTTTCGTTCCACTGAG
CGTCAGACCCCGTAGAAAAGATCAAAGGATCTTCTTGAGATCCTTTTTTTCTGCGCGTAATCTGCTGCTT
GCAAACAAAAAAACCACCGCTACCAGCGGTGGTTTGTTTGCCGGATCAAGAGCTACCAACTCTTTTTCCG
AAGGTAACTGGCTTCAGCAGAGCGCAGATACCAAATACTGTCCTTCTAGTGTAGCCGTAGTTAGGCCACC
ACTTCAAGAACTCTGTAGCACCGCCTACATACCTCGCTCTGCTAATCCTGTTACCAGTGGCTGCTGCCAG
TGGCGATAAGTCGTGTCTTACCGGGTTGGACTCAAGACGATAGTTACCGGATAAGGCGCAGCGGTCGGGC
TGAACGGGGGGTTCGTGCACACAGCCCAGCTTGGAGCGAACGACCTACACCGAACTGAGATACCTACAGC
GTGAGCTATGAGAAAGCGCCACGCTTCCCGAAGGGAGAAAGGCGGACAGGTATCCGGTAAGCGGCAGGGT
CGGAACAGGAGAGCGCACGAGGGAGCTTCCAGGGGGAAACGCCTGGTATCTTTATAGTCCTGTCGGGTTT
CGCCACCTCTGACTTGAGCGTCGATTTTTGTGATGCTCGTCAGGGGGGCGGAGCCTATGGAAA
